>Addgene plasmid #121046 | GFP-BioID-FAM21 | addgene full sequence | sequence record 235297 | Addgene NGS Result
GTGATGCGGTTTTGGCAGTACATCAATGGGCGTGGATAGCGGTTTGACTCACGGGGATTTCCAAGTCTCC
ACCCCATTGACGTCAATGGGAGTTTGTTTTGGCACCAAAATCAACGGGACTTTCCAAAATGTCGTAACAA
CTCCGCCCCATTGACGCAAATGGGCGGTAGGCGTGTACGGTGGGAGGTCTATATAAGCAGAGCTGGTTTA
GTGAACCGTCAGATCCGCTAGCGCTACCGGTCGCCACCATGGTGAGCAAGGGCGCCGAGCTGTTCACCGG
CATCGTGCCCATCCTGATCGAGCTGAATGGCGATGTGAATGGCCACAAGTTCAGCGTGAGCGGCGAGGGC
GAGGGCGATGCCACCTACGGCAAGCTGACCCTGAAGTTCATCTGCACCACCGGCAAGCTGCCTGTGCCCT
GGCCCACCCTGGTGACCACCCTGAGCTACGGCGTGCAGTGCTTCTCACGCTACCCCGATCACATGAAGCA
GCACGACTTCTTCAAGAGCGCCATGCCTGAGGGCTACATCCAGGAGCGCACCATCTTCTTCGAGGATGAC
GGCAACTACAAGTCGCGCGCCGAGGTGAAGTTCGAGGGCGATACCCTGGTGAATCGCATCGAGCTGACCG
GCACCGATTTCAAGGAGGATGGCAACATCCTGGGCAATAAGATGGAGTACAACTACAACGCCCACAATGT
GTACATCATGACCGACAAGGCCAAGAATGGCATCAAGGTGAACTTCAAGATCCGCCACAACATCGAGGAT
GGCAGCGTGCAGCTGGCCGACCACTACCAGCAGAATACCCCCATCGGCGATGGCCCTGTGCTGCTGCCCG
ATAACCACTACCTGTCCACCCAGAGCGCCCTGTCCAAGGACCCCAACGAGAAGCGCGATCACATGATCTA
CTTCGGCTTCGTGACCGCCGCCGCCATCACCCACGGCATGGATGAGCTGTACAAGTCCGGACTCAGATCT
CGAGCTAAGGACAACACCGTGCCCCTGAAGCTGATCGCCCTGCTGGCCAACGGCGAGTTCCACTCTGGCG
AGCAGCTGGGAGAGACCCTGGGAATGAGCAGAGCCGCCATCAACAAGCACATCCAGACACTGAGAGACTG
GGGAGTGGACGTGTTCACCGTGCCTGGCAAGGGCTACAGCCTGCCTGAGCCTATCCAGCTGCTGAACGCC
AAGCAGATCCTGGGACAGCTGGATGGCGGAAGCGTGGCCGTGCTGCCTGTGATCGACTCCACCAATCAGT
ACCTGCTGGACAGAATCGGAGAGCTGAAGTCCGGCGACGCCTGCATCGCCGAGTACCAGCAGGCTGGCAG
AGGAGGCAGAGGACGGAAGTGGTTCAGCCCATTCGGAGCCAACCTGTACCTGTCCATGTTCTGGAGACTG
GAGCAGGGACCTGCTGCTGCCATCGGACTGAGTCTGGTGATCGGAATCGTGATGGCCGAGGTGCTGAGAA
AGCTGGGAGCCGACAAGGTGAGAGTGAAGTGGCCTAATGACCTGTACCTCCAGGACCGCAAGCTGGCTGG
CATCCTGGTGGAGCTGACAGGCAAGACAGGCGATGCCGCTCAGATCGTGATCGGAGCCGGAATCAACATG
GCCATGAGAAGAGTGGAGGAGAGCGTGGTGAACCAGGGCTGGATCACCCTGCAGGAGGCTGGCATCAACC
TGGACCGGAACACCCTGGCCGCCATGCTGATCAGAGAGCTGAGAGCCGCTCTGGAGCTGTTCGAGCAGGA
GGGACTGGCTCCTTACCTGAGCAGATGGGAGAAGCTGGACAACTTCATCAACAGACCTGTGAAGCTGATC
ATCGGCGACAAGGAAATCTTCGGCATCTCCAGAGGAATCGACAAGCAGGGAGCTCTGCTGCTGGAGCAGG
ACGGAATCATCAAGCCCTGGATGGGCGGAGAAATCTCCCTGAGAAGCGCAGAGAAGGAGCTCGGTACCAT
GATGAACCGGACGACCCCCGACCAGGAGCTGGTGCCGGCGTCGGAGCCCGTGTGGGAGCGGCCGTGGTCG
GTGGAGGAGATCCGCAGGAGCAGCCAGAGCTGGTCGCTGGCGGCCGACGCGGGCCTACTACAGTTTCTAC
AGGAATTCTCACAGCAAACTATCTCTAGGACCCATGAAATCAAGAAACAAGTGGACGGACTAATCCGGGA
AACCAAAGCCACAGATTGTCGCCTGCATAATGTCTTCAATGACTTCCTTATGCTCTCTAATACCCAGTTC
ATAGAGAATCGTGTATATGATGAAGAAGTGGAGGAGCCAGTACTCAAGGCTGAGGCAGAAAAAACAGAGC
AGGAGAAGACACGAGAGCAGAAAGAAGTAGATCTCATTCCTAAAGTCCAGGAGGCTGTGAACTATGGCTT
ACAAGTATTGGACAGTGCCTTTGAGCAACTTGATATCAAAGCAGGAAACTCAGACTCCGAGGAAGATGAT
GCTAATGGGCGGGTGGAACTGATCCTTGAACCAAAGGATCTATACATTGATCGTCCTTTACCATATCTCA
TTGGGTCAAAGCTGTTCATGGAACAAGAAGATGTAGGTCTTGGAGAGCTGTCCAGTGAAGAAGGCTCTGT
GGGCAGTGATCGTGGCAGTATTGTGGACACTGAGGAAGAGAAAGAAGAGGAGGAGTCAGATGAAGATTTT
GCCCATCACAGTGACAATGAACAAAACCAGCACACCACACAAATGAGTGATGAGGAAGAGGATGATGATG
GCTGTGACCTTTTTGCTGACTCTGAGAAGGAGGAGGAAGATATTGAGGACATTGAAGAAAATACTAGACC
TAAAAGAAGCAGACCTACATCGTTTGCAGATGAGCTGGCTGCCCGCATCAAGGGGGATGCCATGGGTCGA
GTGGACGAGGAGCCGACAACCTTACCCTCAGGAGAAGCAAAACCTCGGAAGACACTCAAAGAGAAGAAGG
AAAGGAGAACTCCTTCAGACGATGAAGAGGATAACTTATTCGCACCCCCCAAGCTGACCGACGAGGACTT
CTCGCCATTTGGCTCTGGAGGTGGCCTGTTCAGTGGCGGCAAGGGGCTATTTGATGATGAGGACGAGGAG
AGTGACCTCTTCACGGAAGCCTCCCAGGATCGGCAAGCTGGAGCCTCTGTTAAGGAGGAGTCTTCATCAT
CCAAACCTGGAAAGAAGATCCCAGCAGGAGCTGTTTCTGTATTTTTAGGAGACACGGATGTGTTTGGTGC
TGCCTCCGTTCCATCACTGAAGGAGCCACAGAAGCCTGAGCAGCCCACTCCAAGGAAAAGCCCCTACGGT
CCCCCTCCCACTGGCCTCTTTGATGATGATGATGGTGATGATGATGACGACTTTTTCTCGGCACCCCACA
GCAAACCTTCTAAAACACGCAAAGTCCAATCCACTGCCGATATCTTTGGTGACGAAGAAGGAGATCTGTT
CAAAGAAAAAGCCGTAGCATCGCCAGAAGCCACTGTGAGTCAGACAGATGAAAATAAAGCAAGAGCAGAA
AAAAAGGTTACCTTATCTTACAGCAAAAATCTCAAGCCCTCATCAGAAACAAAGACTCAAAAAGGCTTAT
TTTCAGATGAGGAGGACTCTGAGGATTTGTTTTCTTCTCAAAGTGCGAGTAACTTAAAAGGTGCATCTCT
GCTGCCTGGCAAGCTCCCCACGTCGGTTTCCCTGTTTGATGATGAAGATGAAGAGGATAATCTTTTTGGG
GGTACAGCTGCTAAGAAGCAGACATTGTCTCTACAAGCTCAGAGAGAAGAGAAAGCAAAAGCCTCCGAGC
TCTCCAAAAAGAAAGCATCTGCCCTGTTGTTCAGCAGTGATGAGGAGGACCAGTGGAATATTCCTGCTTC
ACAGACCCACTTAGCATCTGACAGCAGGTCTAAAGGAGAACCCAGGGATTCTGGGACCCTCCAGAGCCAG
GAGGCCAAGGCTGTGAAAAAGACCAGTCTCTTTGAGGAAGACAAAGAAGATGATCTTTTTGCCATTGCCA
AGGACAGCCAAAAGAAGACCCAGAGAGTGTCACTCCTCTTTGAAGACGATGTTGATAGCGGAGGCTCTCT
GTTTGGCTCTCCTCCCACATCTGTTCCTCCTGCAACAAAGAAAAAAGAGACTGTCTCTGAGGCACCACCT
TTGCTGTTCAGCGATGAAGAAGAGAAGGAGGCACAACTTGGAGTGAAGTCTGTGGATAAGAAGGTTGAGA
GTGCCAAGGAGTCATTAAAATTTGGGAGAACTGATGTGGCTGAGTCAGAAAAGGAAGGACTTTTGACTAG
ATCTGCTCAGGAAACAGTCAAGCATTCTGATTTATTTTCTTCATCATCCCCATGGGACAAAGGAACCAAG
CCTAGAACCAAAACTGTTCTTAGCTTGTTTGATGAGGAAGAGGATAAAATGGAAGATCAAAACATTATCC
AGGCTCCACAGAAAGAAGTAGGAAAGGGCTGCGATCCTGATGCCCACCCCAAGAGCACAGGTGTCTTCCA
GGATGAAGAGCTGCTTTTCAGCCACAAGCTCCAAAAGGACAATGACCCAGATGTTGACCTTTTTGCTGGC
ACCAAAAAAACCAAGCTGTTAGAGCCAAGTGTTGGGAGCCTGTTTGGGGATGATGAAGATGATGATCTTT
TCAGCTCTGCCAAGTCCCAGCCTTTGGTACAAGAGAAAAAGAGAGTAGTGAAAAAAGACCACTCTGTTAA
CTCTTTCAAAAACCAGAAACATCCTGAATCCATTCAAGGTAGTAAAGAAAAAGGCATATGGAAGCCGGAA
ACACCTCAGGACTCATCAGGTCTCGCTCCATTTAAAACCAAAGAACCATCCACTCGGATCGGGAAGATAC
AAGCAAATTTAGCGATCAACCCAGCGGCCTTGCTGCCCACAGCGGCTTCCCAGATCTCTGAAGTAAAGCC
TGTTTTGCCAGAATTGGCTTTTCCTTCATCTGAACACAGAAGGAGCCACGGTCTAGAAAGTGTGCCTGTC
CTTCCCGGGAGTGGGGAGGCCGGTGTGAGTTTTGATCTTCCAGCTCAGGCAGACACCTTACACAGTGCAA
ACAAGAGCCGTGTCAAGATGAGAGGGAAGCGTAGACCGCAGACCCGTGCAGCTAGGCGGCTGGCTGCTCA
GGAGTCCAGCGAGGCTGAGGACATGAGCGTCCCCAGAGGACCCATTGCACAGTGGGCTGATGGCGCCATT
TCCCCAAATGGCCATCGGCCACAGCTCAGAGCAGCCAGTGGAGAAGACAGCACTGAGGAGGCCCTGGCAG
CTGCCGCTGCACCTTGGGAAGGTGGTCCTGTGCCTGGAGTGGACACAAGCCCCTTTGCAAAGTCTCTGGG
TCATTCCAGAGGGGAGGCTGACCTTTTTGATTCTGGGGACATTTTTTCCACGGGCACTGGATCTCAGTCC
GTGGAGAGAACAAAACCCAAGGCAAAGATAGCAGAGAATCCTGCCAACCCACCAGTGGGTGGTAAAGCAA
AGAGCCCCATGTTTCCTGCTCTAGGCGAGGCCAGCAGTGATGATGATCTCTTTCAGTCTGCTAAACCAAA
ACCAGCAAAGAAAACAAATCCCTTTCCTCTCCTGGAAGATGAGGATGACCTCTTTACAGATCAGAAAGTC
AAGAAGAATGAGACAAAATCCAGTAGTCAGCAGGATGTCATATTAACAACACAAGATATTTTTGAGGATG
ATATATTTGCTACGGAAGCAATTAAACCCTCTCAGAAAACCAGAGAGAAGGAGAAAACATTGGAATCTAA
TTTATTTGATGATAACATTGATATCTTTGCTGACTTAACTGTAAAACCAAAAGAAAAGTCCAAAAAGAAA
GTGGAAGCCAAGTCTATATTTGATGATGATATGGATGACATCTTCTCCACTGGTATCCAGGCTAAGACAA
CCAAACCAAAAAGCCGATCTGCACAGGCCGCACCTGAACCAAGATTTGAACACAAGGTGTCCAACATCTT
TGATGATCCCCTGAATGCCTTTGGAGGCCAGGGATCCACCGGATCTAGATAACTGATCATAATCAGCCAT
ACCACATTTGTAGAGGTTTTACTTGCTTTAAAAAACCTCCCACACCTCCCCCTGAACCTGAAACATAAAA
TGAATGCAATTGTTGTTGTTAACTTGTTTATTGCAGCTTATAATGGTTACAAATAAAGCAATAGCATCAC
AAATTTCACAAATAAAGCATTTTTTTCACTGCATTCTAGTTGTGGTTTGTCCAAACTCATCAATGTATCT
TAACGCGTAAATTGTAAGCGTTAATATTTTGTTAAAATTCGCGTTAAATTTTTGTTAAATCAGCTCATTT
TTTAACCAATAGGCCGAAATCGGCAAAATCCCTTATAAATCAAAAGAATAGACCGAGATAGGGT
[37 nt withheld, positions 6365-6401]
AAAGAACGTGGACTCCAACGTCAAAGG
[49 nt withheld, positions 6429-6477]
T
[91 nt withheld, positions 6479-6569]
G
[124 nt withheld, positions 6571-6694]
CAGGTGGCACTTTTCGGGGAAATGTGCGCGGAACCCCTATTTGTTTATTTTTCTAAATACATTCAAATAT
GTATCCGCTCATGAGACAATAACCCTGATAAATGCTTCAATAATATTGAAAAAGGAAGAGTCCTGAGGCG
GAAAGAACCAGCTGTGGAATGTGTGTCAGTTAGGGTGTGGAAAGTCCCCAGGCTCCCCAGCAGGCAGAAG
TATGCAAAGCATGCATCTCAATTAGTCAGCAACCAGGTGTGGAAAGTCCCCAGGCTCCCCAGCAGGCAGA
AGTATGCAAAGCATGCATCTCAATTAGTCAGCAACCATAGTCCCGCCCCTAACTCCGCCCATCCCGCCCC
TAACTCCGCCCAGTTCCGCCCATTCTCCGCCCCATGGCTGACTAATTTTTTTTATTTATGCAGAGGCCGA
GGCCGCCTCGGCCTCTGAGCTATTCCAGAAGTAGTGAGGAGGCTTTTTTGGAGGCCTAGGCTTTTGCAAA
GATCGATCAAGAGACAGGATGAGGATCGTTTCGCATGATTGAACAAGATGGATTGCACGCAGGTTCTCCG
GCCGCTTGGGTGGAGAGGCTATTCGGCTATGACTGGGCACAACAGACAATCGGCTGCTCTGATGCCGCCG
TGTTCCGGCTGTCAGCGCAGGGGCGCCCGGTTCTTTTTGTCAAGACCGACCTGTCCGGTGCCCTGAATGA
ACTGCAAGACGAGGCAGCGCGGCTATCGTGGCTGGCCACGACGGGCGTTCCTTGCGCAGCTGTGCTCGAC
GTTGTCACTGAAGCGGGAAGGGACTGGCTGCTATTGGGCGAAGTGCCGGGGCAGGATCTCCTGTCATCTC
ACCTTGCTCCTGCCGAGAAAGTATCCATCATGGCTGATGCAATGCGGCGGCTGCATACGCTTGATCCGGC
TACCTGCCCATTCGACCACCAAGCGAAACATCGCATCGAGCGAGCACGTACTCGGATGGAAGCCGGTCTT
GTCGATCAGGATGATCTGGACGAAGAGCATCAGGGGCTCGCGCCAGCCGAACTGTTCGCCAGGCTCAAGG
CGAGCATGCCCGACGGCGAGGATCTCGTCGTGACCCATGGCGATGCCTGCTTGCCGAATATCATGGTGGA
AAATGGCCGCTTTTCTGGATTCATCGACTGTGGCCGGCTGGGTGTGGCGGACCGCTATCAGGACATAGCG
TTGGCTACCCGTGATATTGCTGAAGAGCTTGGCGGCGAATGGGCTGACCGCTTCCTCGTGCTTTACGGTA
TCGCCGCTCCCGATTCGCAGCGCATCGCCTTCTATCGCCTTCTTGACGAGTTCTTCTGAGCGGGACTCTG
GGGTTCGAAATGACCGACCAAGCGACGCCCAACCTGCCATCACGAGATTTCGATTCCACCGCCGCCTTCT
ATGAAAGGTTGGGCTTCGGAATCGTTTTCCGGGACGCCGGCTGGATGATCCTCCAGCGCGGGGATCTCAT
GCTGGAGTTCTTCGCCCACCCTAGGGGGAGGCTAACTGAAACACGGAAGGAGACAATACCGGAAGGAACC
CGCGCTATGACGGCAATAAAAAGACAGAATAAAACGCACGGTGTTGGGTCGTTTGTTCATAAACGCGGGG
TTCGGTCCCAGGGCTGGCACTCTGTCGATACCCCACCGAGACCCCATTGGGGCCAATACGCCCGCGTTTC
TTCCTTTTCCCCACCCCACCCCCCAAGTTCGGGTGAAGGCCCAGGGCTCGCAGCCAACGTCGGGGCGGCA
GGCCCTGCCATAGCCTCAGGTTACTCATATATACTTTAGATTGATTTAAAACTTCATTTTTAATTTAAAA
GGATCTAGGTGAAGATCCTTTTTGATAATCTCATGACCAAAATCCCTTAACGTGAGTTTTCGTTCCACTG
AGCGTCAGACCCCGTAGAAAAGATCAAAGGATCTTCTTGAGATCCTTTTTTTCTGCGCGTAATCTGCTGC
TTGCAAACAAAAAAACCACCGCTACCAGCGGTGGTTTGTTTGCCGGATCAAGAGCTACCAACTCTTTTTC
CGAAGGTAACTGGCTTCAGCAGAGCGCAGATACCAAATACTGTTCTTCTAGTGTAGCCGTAGTTAGGCCA
CCACTTCAAGAACTCTGTAGCACCGCCTACATACCTCGCTCTGCTAATCCTGTTACCAGTGGCTGCTGCC
AGTGGCGATAAGTCGTGTCTTACCGGGTTGGACTCAAGACGATAGTTACCGGATAAGGCGCAGCGGTCGG
GCTGAACGGGGGGTTCGTGCACACAGCCCAGCTTGGAGCGAACGACCTACACCGAACTGAGATACCTACA
GCGTGAGCTATGAGAAAGCGCCACGCTTCCCGAAGGGAGAAAGGCGGACAGGTATCCGGTAAGCGGCAGG
GTCGGAACAGGAGAGCGCACGAGGGAGCTTCCAGGGGGAAACGCCTGGTATCTTTATAGTCCTGTCGGGT
TTCGCCACCTCTGACTTGAGCGTCGATTTTTGTGATGCTCGTCAGGGGGGCGGAGCCTATGGAAAAACGC
CAGCAACGCGGCCTTTTTACGGTTCCTGGCCTTTTGCTGGCCTTTTGCTCACATGTTCTTTCCTGCGTTA
TCCCCTGATTCTGTGGATAACCGTATTACCGCCATGCATTAGTTATTAATAGTAATCAATTACGGGGTCA
TTAGTTCATAGCCCATATATGGAGTTCCGCGTTACATAACTTACGGTAAATGGCCCGCCTGGCTGACCGC
CCAACGACCCCCGCCCATTGACGTCAATAATGACGTATGTTCCCATAGTAACGCCAATAGGGACTTTCCA
TTGACGTCAATGGGTGGAGTATTTACGGTAAACTGCCCACTTGGCAGTACATCAAGTGTATCATATGCCA
AGTACGCCCCCTATTGACGTCAATGACGGTAAATGGCCCGCCTGGCATTATGCCCAGTACATGACCTTAT
GGGACTTTCCTACTTGGCAGTACATCTACGTATTAGTCATCGCTATTACCATG
Features (pLannotate 1.2.2; 16 found; start..end, strand, type, name):
      1..204     +  promoter       CMV promoter: human cytomegalovirus (CMV) immediate early promoter
    249..965     +  CDS            AcGFP1: AcGFP1 is a basic (constitutively fluorescent) green fluorescent protein, derived from Aequorea coerulescens.
    966..986     +  misc_feature   MCS (fragment): multiple cloning site
    987..1946    +  CDS            BirA(R118G): promiscuous R118G mutant of the E. coli biotin protein ligase (Cronan, 2005) also known as BirA* or BioID
   1959..5981    +  CDS            WASHC2A: WAC2A_HUMAN - Also known as FAM21A From Homo sapiens (Human).
   6004..6088    +  CDS            large T antigen (fragment): large T antigen from SV40 (simian virus 40)
   6111..6232    +  polyA_signal   SV40 poly(A) signal: SV40 polyadenylation signal
   6266..6694    -  rep_origin     f1 ori (sequence partly withheld): f1 bacteriophage origin of replication; arrow indicates direction of (+) strand synthesis
   6721..6825    +  promoter       AmpR promoter: bla
   6827..7184    +  promoter       SV40 promoter: SV40 enhancer and early promoter
   7219..8013    +  CDS            NeoR/KanR: aminoglycoside phosphotransferase from Tn5; aph(3')-II (or nptII); confers resistance to neomycin, kanamycin, and G418 (Geneticin®)
   8034..8186    +  CDS            ble (fragment): BLE_KLEPN - Experimental evidence at protein level: Swiss-Prot protein existence level 1. Binding protein with a strong affinity to the bleomycin family of antibiotics. Binds to CL990; an antimitotic-antibiotic compound. From Klebsiella pneumoniae.
   8245..8292    +  polyA_signal   HSV TK poly(A) signal: herpes simplex virus thymidine kinase polyadenylation signal (Cole and Stacy, 1985)
   8383..8399    -  polyA_signal   bGH poly(A) signal (fragment): bovine growth hormone polyadenylation signal
   8621..9209    +  rep_origin     ori: high-copy-number ColE1/pMB1/pBR322/pUC origin of replication
   9384..9687    +  enhancer       CMV enhancer: human cytomegalovirus immediate early enhancer
