[The description below was written by a language model from this plasmid's Addgene catalogue record and pLannotate feature annotations shown in this document.]
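Description:
GFP-BioID-FAM21 is a 9,687 bp mammalian expression plasmid built on the Clontech pAcGFP1-C1 backbone. It is designed to produce a three-part fusion protein for proximity-dependent biotinylation. The CMV immediate-early enhancer and promoter, which span the numbering origin of the circular map, drive a single open reading frame. That frame begins with AcGFP1, the green fluorescent protein from Aequorea coerulescens supplied by the backbone. A short remnant of the multiple cloning site links it to BirA(R118G), the promiscuous E. coli biotin ligase mutant known as BirA* or BioID, inserted between XhoI and KpnI. Human FAM21C follows, cloned between KpnI and BamHI, and the transcript ends at the SV40 polyadenylation signal. The automated annotation labels the FAM21 coding region as WASHC2A (FAM21A), a closely related paralogue, whereas the catalogue entry names the insert as FAM21C. The small large T antigen, ble and bGH poly(A) fragments in the table look like incidental homology matches in backbone sequence rather than functional parts.

The plasmid replicates in E. coli from a high-copy ColE1/pUC-type origin and also carries an f1 origin. A single NeoR/KanR gene (Tn5 aminoglycoside phosphotransferase) has a bacterial promoter and the SV40 early promoter upstream and the HSV TK polyadenylation signal downstream. It therefore confers kanamycin resistance in bacteria and G418 resistance in mammalian cells.

In transfected cells, the FAM21 portion should direct the fusion to its normal sites. There the promiscuous ligase biotinylates neighbouring proteins, which can then be captured and identified, while the GFP tag allows localisation to be checked by fluorescence. The associated publication concerns ER-associated endosome fission.
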