Addgene plasmid #121046: GFP-BioID-FAM21
Purpose: Expresses GFP tagged BioID and human FAM21C in mammalian cells
Depositing lab: Gia Voeltz. Depositing organization: University of Colorado, Boulder. Publication: A Novel Class of ER Membrane Proteins Regulates ER-Associated Endosome Fission. Hoyer MJ, Chitwood PJ, Ebmeier CC, Striepen JF, Qi RZ, Old WM, Voeltz GK. Cell. 2018 Sep 20;175(1):254-265.e14. doi: 10.1016/j.cell.2018.08.030. Epub 2018 Sep 13. PubMed 30220460.
Backbone
  Vector backbone: pAcGFP1-C1
  Backbone manufacturer: Clontech
  Backbone size w/o insert (bp): 4700
  Total vector size (bp): 9687
  Vector type: Mammalian Expression
  Selectable markers: Neomycin (select with G418)
Growth in bacteria
  Bacterial resistance: Kanamycin, 50 μg/mL
  Growth temperature: 37°C
  Growth strain: DH5alpha
  Copy number: Unknown
Gene/Insert 1
  Gene/Insert name: BioID (alt name: BirA*)
  Species: E. Coli
  Insert size (bp): 1116
  Mutation: R118G (highly promiscuous form)
  Promoter: CMV
  Tag / fusion protein: GFP (N terminal on backbone)
  Cloning method: Restriction Enzyme; 5′ cloning site Xho1 (not destroyed); 3′ cloning site Kpn1 (not destroyed)
  Sequencing primers: 5′ CMV-F
Gene/Insert 2
  Gene/Insert name: FAM21C
  Species: H. sapiens (human)
  Insert size (bp): 3963
  GenBank ID: NM_004637.5
  Entrez Gene: FAM21C
  Promoter: CMV
  Cloning method: Restriction Enzyme; 5′ cloning site kpn1 (not destroyed); 3′ cloning site bamh1 (not destroyed)
  Sequencing primers: 5′ NA
Terms and licenses: Academic/Nonprofit Terms; Industry Terms: Not Available to Industry
How to cite: GFP-BioID-FAM21 was a gift from Gia Voeltz (Addgene plasmid # 121046 ; http://n2t.net/addgene:121046 ; RRID:Addgene_121046)
